>Addgene plasmid #86618 | pY036_ATP1A1_G5 | depositor full sequence | sequence record 168853 | pY036_ATP1A1_G5 sequence 8467 bps
CCTGCAGGCAGCTGCGCGCTCGCTCGCTCACTGAGGCCGCCCGGGCAAAGCCCGGGCGTCGGGCGACCTT
TGGTCGCCCGGCCTCAGTGAGCGAGCGAGCGCGCAGAGAGGGAGTGGCCAACTCCATCACTAGGGGTTCC
TGCGGCCTCTAGAGAGGGCCTATTTCCCATGATTCCTTCATATTTGCATATACGATACAAGGCTGTTAGA
GAGATAATTGGAATTAATTTGACTGTAAACACAAAGATATTAGTACAAAATACGTGACGTAGAAAGTAAT
AATTTCTTGGGTAGTTTGCAGTTTTAAAATTATGTTTTAAAATGGACTATCATATGCTTACCGTAACTTG
AAAGTATTTCGATTTCTTGGCTTTATATATCTTGTGGAAAGGACGAAACACCGTAATTTCTACTCTTGTA
GATTAGTACACATCAGATATCTTTTTTTTCAATTGCATGAAGAATCTGCTTAGGGTTAGGCGTTTTGCGC
TGCTTCGCGATGTACGGGCCAGATATACGCGGGTACCCGTTACATAACTTACGGTAAATGGCCCGCCTGG
CTGACCGCCCAACGACCCCCGCCCATTGACGTCAATAATGACGTATGTTCCCATAGTAACGCCAATAGGG
ACTTTCCATTGACGTCAATGGGTGGAGTATTTACGGTAAACTGCCCACTTGGCAGTACATCAAGTGTATC
ATATGCCAAGTACGCCCCCTATTGACGTCAATGACGGTAAATGGCCCGCCTGGCATTATGCCCAGTACAT
GACCTTATGGGACTTTCCTACTTGGCAGTACATCTACGTATTAGTCATCGCTATTACCATGGTCGAGGTG
AGCCCCACGTTCTGCTTCACTCTCCCCATCTCCCCCCCCTCCCCACCCCCAATTTTGTATTTATTTATTT
TTTAATTATTTTGTGCAGCGATGGGGGCGGGGGGGGGGGGGGGGCGCGCGCCAGGCGGGGCGGGGCGGGG
CGAGGGGCGGGGCGGGGCGAGGCGGAGAGGTGCGGCGGCAGCCAATCAGAGCGGCGCGCTCCGAAAGTTT
CCTTTTATGGCGAGGCGGCGGCGGCGGCGGCCCTATAAAAAGCGAAGCGCGCGGCGGGCGGGAGTCGCTG
CGACGCTGCCTTCGCCCCGTGCCCCGCTCCGCCGCCGCCTCGCGCCGCCCGCCCCGGCTCTGACTGACCG
CGTTACTCCCACAGGTGAGCGGGCGGGACGGCCCTTCTCCTCCGGGCTGTAATTAGCTGAGCAAGAGGTA
AGGGTTTAAGGGATGGTTGGTTGGTGGGGTATTAATGTTTAATTACCTGGAGCACCTGCCTGAAATCACT
TTTTTTCAGGTTGGACCGGCTAGCGTTTAAACTTAAGCTTGCCACCATGGCCCCAAAGAAGAAGCGGAAG
GTCGGTATCCACGGAGTCCCAGCAGCCACACAGTTCGAGGGCTTTACCAACCTGTATCAGGTGAGCAAGA
CACTGCGGTTTGAGCTGATCCCACAGGGCAAGACCCTGAAGCACATCCAGGAGCAGGGCTTCATCGAGGA
GGACAAGGCCCGCAATGATCACTACAAGGAGCTGAAGCCCATCATCGATCGGATCTACAAGACCTATGCC
GACCAGTGCCTGCAGCTGGTGCAGCTGGATTGGGAGAACCTGAGCGCCGCCATCGACTCCTATAGAAAGG
AGAAAACCGAGGAGACAAGGAACGCCCTGATCGAGGAGCAGGCCACATATCGCAATGCCATCCACGACTA
CTTCATCGGCCGGACAGACAACCTGACCGATGCCATCAATAAGAGACACGCCGAGATCTACAAGGGCCTG
TTCAAGGCCGAGCTGTTTAATGGCAAGGTGCTGAAGCAGCTGGGCACCGTGACCACAACCGAGCACGAGA
ACGCCCTGCTGCGGAGCTTCGACAAGTTTACAACCTACTTCTCCGGCTTTTATGAGAACAGGAAGAACGT
GTTCAGCGCCGAGGATATCAGCACAGCCATCCCACACCGCATCGTGCAGGACAACTTCCCCAAGTTTAAG
GAGAATTGTCACATCTTCACACGCCTGATCACCGCCGTGCCCAGCCTGCGGGAGCACTTTGAGAACGTGA
AGAAGGCCATCGGCATCTTCGTGAGCACCTCCATCGAGGAGGTGTTTTCCTTCCCTTTTTATAACCAGCT
GCTGACACAGACCCAGATCGACCTGTATAACCAGCTGCTGGGAGGAATCTCTCGGGAGGCAGGCACCGAG
AAGATCAAGGGCCTGAACGAGGTGCTGAATCTGGCCATCCAGAAGAATGATGAGACAGCCCACATCATCG
CCTCCCTGCCACACAGATTCATCCCCCTGTTTAAGCAGATCCTGTCCGATAGGAACACCCTGTCTTTCAT
CCTGGAGGAGTTTAAGAGCGACGAGGAAGTGATCCAGTCCTTCTGCAAGTACAAGACACTGCTGAGAAAC
GAGAACGTGCTGGAGACAGCCGAGGCCCTGTTTAACGAGCTGAACAGCATCGACCTGACACACATCTTCA
TCAGCCACAAGAAGCTGGAGACAATCAGCAGCGCCCTGTGCGACCACTGGGATACACTGAGGAATGCCCT
GTATGAGCGGAGAATCTCCGAGCTGACAGGCAAGATCACCAAGTCTGCCAAGGAGAAGGTGCAGCGCAGC
CTGAAGCACGAGGATATCAACCTGCAGGAGATCATCTCTGCCGCAGGCAAGGAGCTGAGCGAGGCCTTCA
AGCAGAAAACCAGCGAGATCCTGTCCCACGCACACGCCGCCCTGGATCAGCCACTGCCTACAACCCTGAA
GAAGCAGGAGGAGAAGGAGATCCTGAAGTCTCAGCTGGACAGCCTGCTGGGCCTGTACCACCTGCTGGAC
TGGTTTGCCGTGGATGAGTCCAACGAGGTGGACCCCGAGTTCTCTGCCCGGCTGACCGGCATCAAGCTGG
AGATGGAGCCTTCTCTGAGCTTCTACAACAAGGCCAGAAATTATGCCACCAAGAAGCCCTACTCCGTGGA
GAAGTTCAAGCTGAACTTTCAGATGCCTACACTGGCCTCTGGCTGGGACGTGAATAAGGAGAAGAACAAT
GGCGCCATCCTGTTTGTGAAGAACGGCCTGTACTATCTGGGCATCATGCCAAAGCAGAAGGGCAGGTATA
AGGCCCTGAGCTTCGAGCCCACAGAGAAAACCAGCGAGGGCTTTGATAAGATGTACTATGACTACTTCCC
TGATGCCGCCAAGATGATCCCAAAGTGCAGCACCCAGCTGAAGGCCGTGACAGCCCACTTTCAGACCCAC
ACAACCCCCATCCTGCTGTCCAACAATTTCATCGAGCCTCTGGAGATCACAAAGGAGATCTACGACCTGA
ACAATCCTGAGAAGGAGCCAAAGAAGTTTCAGACAGCCTACGCCAAGAAAACCGGCGACCAGAAGGGCTA
CAGAGAGGCCCTGTGCAAGTGGATCGACTTCACAAGGGATTTTCTGTCCAAGTATACCAAGACAACCTCT
ATCGATCTGTCTAGCCTGCGGCCATCCTCTCAGTATAAGGACCTGGGCGAGTACTATGCCGAGCTGAATC
CCCTGCTGTACCACATCAGCTTCCAGAGAATCGCCGAGAAGGAGATCATGGATGCCGTGGAGACAGGCAA
GCTGTACCTGTTCCAGATCTATAACAAGGACTTTGCCAAGGGCCACCACGGCAAGCCTAATCTGCACACA
CTGTATTGGACCGGCCTGTTTTCTCCAGAGAACCTGGCCAAGACAAGCATCAAGCTGAATGGCCAGGCCG
AGCTGTTCTACCGCCCTAAGTCCAGGATGAAGAGGATGGCACACCGGCTGGGAGAGAAGATGCTGAACAA
GAAGCTGAAGGATCAGAAAACCCCAATCCCCGACACCCTGTACCAGGAGCTGTACGACTATGTGAATCAC
AGACTGTCCCACGACCTGTCTGATGAGGCCAGGGCCCTGCTGCCCAACGTGATCACCAAGGAGGTGTCTC
ACGAGATCATCAAGGATAGGCGCTTTACCAGCGACAAGTTCTTTTTCCACGTGCCTATCACACTGAACTA
TCAGGCCGCCAATTCCCCATCTAAGTTCAACCAGAGGGTGAATGCCTACCTGAAGGAGCACCCCGAGACA
CCTATCATCGGCATCGATCGGGGCGAGAGAAACCTGATCTATATCACAGTGATCGACTCCACCGGCAAGA
TCCTGGAGCAGCGGAGCCTGAACACCATCCAGCAGTTTGATTACCAGAAGAAGCTGGACAACAGGGAGAA
GGAGAGGGTGGCAGCAAGGCAGGCCTGGTCTGTGGTGGGCACAATCAAGGATCTGAAGCAGGGCTATCTG
AGCCAGGTCATCCACGAGATCGTGGACCTGATGATCCACTACCAGGCCGTGGTGGTGCTGGAGAACCTGA
ATTTCGGCTTTAAGAGCAAGAGGACCGGCATCGCCGAGAAGGCCGTGTACCAGCAGTTCGAGAAGATGCT
GATCGATAAGCTGAATTGCCTGGTGCTGAAGGACTATCCAGCAGAGAAAGTGGGAGGCGTGCTGAACCCA
TACCAGCTGACAGACCAGTTCACCTCCTTTGCCAAGATGGGCACCCAGTCTGGCTTCCTGTTTTACGTGC
CTGCCCCATATACATCTAAGATCGATCCCCTGACCGGCTTCGTGGACCCCTTCGTGTGGAAAACCATCAA
GAATCACGAGAGCCGCAAGCACTTCCTGGAGGGCTTCGACTTTCTGCACTACGACGTGAAAACCGGCGAC
TTCATCCTGCACTTTAAGATGAACAGAAATCTGTCCTTCCAGAGGGGCCTGCCCGGCTTTATGCCTGCAT
GGGATATCGTGTTCGAGAAGAACGAGACACAGTTTGACGCCAAGGGCACCCCTTTCATCGCCGGCAAGAG
AATCGTGCCAGTGATCGAGAATCACAGATTCACCGGCAGATACCGGGACCTGTATCCTGCCAACGAGCTG
ATCGCCCTGCTGGAGGAGAAGGGCATCGTGTTCAGGGATGGCTCCAACATCCTGCCAAAGCTGCTGGAGA
ATGACGATTCTCACGCCATCGACACCATGGTGGCCCTGATCCGCAGCGTGCTGCAGATGCGGAACTCCAA
TGCCGCCACAGGCGAGGACTATATCAACAGCCCCGTGCGCGATCTGAATGGCGTGTGCTTCGACTCCCGG
TTTCAGAACCCAGAGTGGCCCATGGACGCCGATGCCAATGGCGCCTACCACATCGCCCTGAAGGGCCAGC
TGCTGCTGAATCACCTGAAGGAGAGCAAGGATCTGAAGCTGCAGAACGGCATCTCCAATCAGGACTGGCT
GGCCTACATCCAGGAGCTGCGCAACAAAAGGCCGGCGGCCACGAAAAAGGCCGGCCAGGCAAAAAAGAAA
AAGGGATCCTACCCATACGATGTTCCAGATTACGCTTATCCCTACGACGTGCCTGATTATGCATACCCAT
ATGATGTCCCCGACTATGCCTAAGAATTCCTAGAGCTCGCTGATCAGCCTCGACTGTGCCTTCTAGTTGC
CAGCCATCTGTTGTTTGCCCCTCCCCCGTGCCTTCCTTGACCCTGGAAGGTGCCACTCCCACTGTCCTTT
CCTAATAAAATGAGGAAATTGCATCGCATTGTCTGAGTAGGTGTCATTCTATTCTGGGGGGTGGGGTGGG
GCAGGACAGCAAGGGGGAGGATTGGGAAGAGAATAGCAGGCATGCTGGGGAGCGGCCGCAGGAACCCCTA
GTGATGGAGTTGGCCACTCCCTCTCTGCGCGCTCGCTCGCTCACTGAGGCCGGGCGACCAAAGGTCGCCC
GACGCCCGGGCTTTGCCCGGGCGGCCTCAGTGAGCGAGCGAGCGCGCAGCTGCCTGCAGGGGCGCCTGAT
GCGGTATTTTCTCCTTACGCATCTGTGCGGTATTTCACACCGCATA
[142 nt withheld, positions 5927-6068]
C
[141 nt withheld, positions 6070-6210]
CCTTTGACGTTGGAGTCCACGTTCTTT
[37 nt withheld, positions 6238-6274]
ACCCTATCTCGGGCTATTCTTTTGATTTATAAGGGATTTTGCCGATTTCGGCCTATTGGTTAAAAAATGA
GCTGATTTAACAAAAATTTAACGCGAATTTTAACAAAATATTAACGTTTACAATTTTATGGTGCACTCTC
AGTACAATCTGCTCTGATGCCGCATAGTTAAGCCAGCCCCGACACCCGCCAACACCCGCTGACGCGCCCT
GACGGGCTTGTCTGCTCCCGGCATCCGCTTACAGACAAGCTGTGACCGTCTCCGGGAGCTGCATGTGTCA
GAGGTTTTCACCGTCATCACCGAAACGCGCGAGACGAAAGGGCCTCGTGATACGCCTATTTTTATAGGTT
AATGTCATGATAATAATGGTTTCTTAGACGTCAGGTGGCACTTTTCGGGGAAATGTGCGCGGAACCCCTA
TTTGTTTATTTTTCTAAATACATTCAAATATGTATCCGCTCATGAGACAATAACCCTGATAAATGCTTCA
ATAATATTGAAAAAGGAAGAGTATGAGTATTCAACATTTCCGTGTCGCCCTTATTCCCTTTTTTGCGGCA
TTTTGCCTTCCTGTTTTTGCTCACCCAGAAACGCTGGTGAAAGTAAAAGATGCTGAAGATCAGTTGGGTG
CACGAGTGGGTTACATCGAACTGGATCTCAACAGCGGTAAGATCCTTGAGAGTTTTCGCCCCGAAGAACG
TTTTCCAATGATGAGCACTTTTAAAGTTCTGCTATGTGGCGCGGTATTATCCCGTATTGACGCCGGGCAA
GAGCAACTCGGTCGCCGCATACACTATTCTCAGAATGACTTGGTTGAGTACTCACCAGTCACAGAAAAGC
ATCTTACGGATGGCATGACAGTAAGAGAATTATGCAGTGCTGCCATAACCATGAGTGATAACACTGCGGC
CAACTTACTTCTGACAACGATCGGAGGACCGAAGGAGCTAACCGCTTTTTTGCACAACATGGGGGATCAT
GTAACTCGCCTTGATCGTTGGGAACCGGAGCTGAATGAAGCCATACCAAACGACGAGCGTGACACCACGA
TGCCTGTAGCAATGGCAACAACGTTGCGCAAACTATTAACTGGCGAACTACTTACTCTAGCTTCCCGGCA
ACAATTAATAGACTGGATGGAGGCGGATAAAGTTGCAGGACCACTTCTGCGCTCGGCCCTTCCGGCTGGC
TGGTTTATTGCTGATAAATCTGGAGCCGGTGAGCGTGGAAGCCGCGGTATCATTGCAGCACTGGGGCCAG
ATGGTAAGCCCTCCCGTATCGTAGTTATCTACACGACGGGGAGTCAGGCAACTATGGATGAACGAAATAG
ACAGATCGCTGAGATAGGTGCCTCACTGATTAAGCATTGGTAACTGTCAGACCAAGTTTACTCATATATA
CTTTAGATTGATTTAAAACTTCATTTTTAATTTAAAAGGATCTAGGTGAAGATCCTTTTTGATAATCTCA
TGACCAAAATCCCTTAACGTGAGTTTTCGTTCCACTGAGCGTCAGACCCCGTAGAAAAGATCAAAGGATC
TTCTTGAGATCCTTTTTTTCTGCGCGTAATCTGCTGCTTGCAAACAAAAAAACCACCGCTACCAGCGGTG
GTTTGTTTGCCGGATCAAGAGCTACCAACTCTTTTTCCGAAGGTAACTGGCTTCAGCAGAGCGCAGATAC
CAAATACTGTCCTTCTAGTGTAGCCGTAGTTAGGCCACCACTTCAAGAACTCTGTAGCACCGCCTACATA
CCTCGCTCTGCTAATCCTGTTACCAGTGGCTGCTGCCAGTGGCGATAAGTCGTGTCTTACCGGGTTGGAC
TCAAGACGATAGTTACCGGATAAGGCGCAGCGGTCGGGCTGAACGGGGGGTTCGTGCACACAGCCCAGCT
TGGAGCGAACGACCTACACCGAACTGAGATACCTACAGCGTGAGCTATGAGAAAGCGCCACGCTTCCCGA
AGGGAGAAAGGCGGACAGGTATCCGGTAAGCGGCAGGGTCGGAACAGGAGAGCGCACGAGGGAGCTTCCA
GGGGGAAACGCCTGGTATCTTTATAGTCCTGTCGGGTTTCGCCACCTCTGACTTGAGCGTCGATTTTTGT
GATGCTCGTCAGGGGGGCGGAGCCTATGGAAAAACGCCAGCAACGCGGCCTTTTTACGGTTCCTGGCCTT
TTGCTGGCCTTTTGCTCACATGT
Features (pLannotate 1.2.2; 17 found; start..end, strand, type, name):
      1..141     -  repeat_region  AAV2 ITR: inverted terminal repeat of adeno-associated virus serotype 2 inverted
    154..394     +  promoter       U6 promoter: RNA polymerase III promoter for human U6 snRNA
    528..831     +  enhancer       CMV enhancer: human cytomegalovirus immediate early enhancer
    833..1110    +  promoter       chicken β-actin promoter: No description available
   1111..1339    +  intron         hybrid intron: hybrid between chicken β-actin (CBA) and minute virus of mice (MMV) introns (Gray et al., 2011)
   1428..5345    +  CDS            AsCpf1: CRISPR-associated protein from Acidaminococcus sp. BV3L6 (Zetsche et al., 2015)
   5346..5393    +  CDS            nucleoplasmin NLS: bipartite nuclear localization signal from nucleoplasmin
   5400..5480    +  CDS            3xHA: three tandem HA epitope tags
   5514..5625    +  polyA_signal   bGH poly(A) signal: bovine growth hormone polyadenylation signal
   5730..5870    +  repeat_region  AAV2 ITR: inverted terminal repeat of adeno-associated virus serotype 2 inverted
   5875..5926    -  misc_feature   bom (fragment): basis of mobility region from pBR322
   5945..6325    +  rep_origin     M13 ori (sequence partly withheld): M13 bacteriophage origin of replication; arrow indicates direction of (+) strand synthesis
   6401..6450    -  misc_feature   bom (fragment): basis of mobility region from pBR322
   6552..6587    -  CDS            rop (fragment): Rop protein, which maintains plasmids at low copy number; rop
   6682..6786    +  promoter       AmpR promoter: bla
   6787..7647    +  CDS            AmpR: β-lactamase; bla; confers resistance to ampicillin, carbenicillin, and related antibiotics
   7818..8406    +  rep_origin     ori: high-copy-number ColE1/pMB1/pBR322/pUC origin of replication
