[The description below was written by a language model from this plasmid's Addgene catalogue record and pLannotate feature annotations shown in this document.]
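Description:
pY036_ATP1A1_G5 is an 8,467 bp mammalian expression and CRISPR plasmid built on the pY036-U6-crRNA(BbsI)-CBh-AsCpf1 backbone. It delivers both components of a Cpf1 (Cas12a) nuclease system from a single vector. It is propagated in E. coli as a high-copy plasmid through a ColE1/pUC-type origin and selected with ampicillin via the β-lactamase gene. An M13 phage origin and short remnants of pBR322 bom and rop sequences are also annotated in the backbone. The two expression units sit between a pair of AAV2 inverted terminal repeats. The record describes the plasmid only as a mammalian expression construct and does not state any use for AAV packaging.

A human U6 RNA polymerase III promoter drives the first unit, a crRNA (guide G5) directed against intron 4 of the ATP1A1 gene. The crRNA itself is not separately annotated in the feature table but lies downstream of U6. The second unit uses the CBh promoter, made up of the CMV enhancer, the chicken β-actin promoter and a hybrid CBA/MVM intron. It expresses AsCpf1 from Acidaminococcus sp. BV3L6 fused at its C terminus to a bipartite nucleoplasmin nuclear localization signal and a 3xHA epitope tag for detection, and it ends in a bovine growth hormone polyadenylation signal.

The plasmid is intended for marker-free coselection of genome editing events in human cells. ATP1A1 encodes the Na+/K+ ATPase subunit that is the target of ouabain. According to the record, cleavage at this locus is used for co-selection via homology-directed repair with ouabain. In such a scheme, selecting for edited ATP1A1 alleles would also enrich for cells carrying edits made in parallel at a second locus of interest.
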