Addgene plasmid #86618: pY036_ATP1A1_G5
Purpose: Expresses the ATP1A1 G5 crRNA in combination with AsCpf1-3xHA to target ATP1A1 intron 4. U6-crRNA(ATP1A1 G5)-CBh-AsCpf1
Depositing lab: Yannick Doyon. Depositing organization: Universite Laval. Publication: Marker-free coselection for CRISPR-driven genome editing in human cells. Agudelo D, Duringer A, Bozoyan L, Huard CC, Carter S, Loehr J, Synodinou D, Drouin M, Salsman J, Dellaire G, Laganiere J, Doyon Y. Nat Methods. 2017 Apr 17. doi: 10.1038/nmeth.4265. PubMed 28417998.
Backbone
  Vector backbone: pY036-U6-crRNA(BbsI)-CBh-AsCpf1
  Total vector size (bp): 8467
  Vector type: Mammalian Expression, CRISPR ; Co-selection via HDR using ouabain
Growth in bacteria
  Bacterial resistance: Ampicillin, 100 μg/mL
  Growth temperature: 37°C
  Growth strain: DH5alpha
  Copy number: High Copy
Gene/Insert
  Gene/Insert name: ATP1A1 G5 crRNA + AsCpf1-3xHA (alt names: hAsCpf1; Cpf1)
  Species: Acidaminococcus_sp_BV3L6
  Insert size (bp): 8467
  Promoter: CBh
  Tag / fusion protein: 3xHA (C terminal on insert)
  Cloning method: Restriction Enzyme; 5′ cloning site NheI (not destroyed); 3′ cloning site EcoRI (not destroyed)
  Sequencing primers: 5′ agggatggttggttggtggg; 3′ CCAATCCTCCCCCTTGCTGT
Terms and licenses: Academic/Nonprofit Terms; Industry Terms: Not Available to Industry
Depositor comments: crRNA target sequence is tagtacacatcagatatctt.
How to cite: pY036_ATP1A1_G5 was a gift from Yannick Doyon (Addgene plasmid # 86618 ; http://n2t.net/addgene:86618 ; RRID:Addgene_86618)
