>Addgene plasmid #86618 | pY036_ATP1A1_G5 | addgene partial sequence | sequence record 171418 | Addgene Partial NGS Result
GGCGGGAGTCGCTGCGCGCTGCCTTCGCCCCGTGCCCCGCTCCGCCGCCGCCTCGCGCCGCCCGCCCCGG
CTCTGACTGACCGCGTTACTCCCACAGGTGAGCGGGCGGGACGGCCCTTCTCCTCCGGGCTGTAATTAGC
TGAGCAAGAGGTAAGGGTTTAAGGGATGGTTGGTTGGTGGGGTATTAATGTTTAATTACCTGGAGCACCT
GCCTGAAATCACTTTTTTTCAGGTTGGACCGGCTAGCGTTTAAACTTAAGCTTGCCACCATGGCCCCAAA
GAAGAAGCGGAAGGTCGGTATCCACGGAGTCCCAGCAGCCACACAGTTCGAGGGCTTTACCAACCTGTAT
CAGGTGAGCAAGACACTGCGGTTTGAGCTGATCCCACAGGGCAAGACCCTGAAGCACATCCAGGAGCAGG
GCTTCATCGAGGAGGACAAGGCCCGCAATGATCACTACAAGGAGCTGAAGCCCATCATCGATCGGATCTA
CAAGACCTATGCCGACCAGTGCCTGCAGCTGGTGCAGCTGGATTGGGAGAACCTGAGCGCCGCCATCGAC
TCCTATAGAAAGGAGAAAACCGAGGAGACAAGGAACGCCCTGATCGAGGAGCAGGCCACATATCGCAATG
CCATCCACGACTACTTCATCGGCCGGACAGACAACCTGACCGATGCCATCAATAAGAGACACGCCGAGAT
CTACAAGGGCCTGTTCAAGGCCGAGCTGTTTAATGGCAAGGTGCTGAAGCAGCTGGGCACCGTGACCACA
ACCGAGCACGAGAACGCCCTGCTGCGGAGCTTCGACAAGTTTACAACCTACTTCTCCGGCTTTTATGAGA
ACAGGAAGAACGTGTTCAGCGCCGAGGATATCAGCACAGCCATCCCACACCGCATCGTGCAGGACAACTT
CCCCAAGTTTAAGGAGAATTGTCACATCTTCACACGCCTGATCACCGCCGTGCCCAGCCTGCGGGAGCAC
TTTGAGAACGTGAAGAAGGCCATCGGCATCTTCGTGAGCACCTCCATCGAGGAGGTGTTTTCCTTCCCTT
TTTATAACCAGCTGCTGACACAGACCCAGATCGACCTGTATAACCAGCTGCTGGGAGGAATCTCTCGGGA
GGCAGGCACCGAGAAGATCAAGGGCCTGAACGAGGTGCTGAATCTGGCCATCCAGAAGAATGATGAGACA
GCCCACATCATCGCCTCCCTGCCACACAGATTCATCCCCCTGTTTAAGCAGATCCTGTCCGATAGGAACA
CCCTGTCTTTCATCCTGGAGGAGTTTAAGAGCGACGAGGAAGTGATCCAGTCCTTCTGCAAGTACAAGAC
ACTGCTGAGAAACGAGAACGTGCTGGAGACAGCCGAGGCCCTGTTTAACGAGCTGAACAGCATCGACCTG
ACACACATCTTCATCAGCCACAAGAAGCTGGAGACAATCAGCAGCGCCCTGTGCGACCACTGGGATACAC
TGAGGAATGCCCTGTATGAGCGGAGAATCTCCGAGCTGACAGGCAAGATCACCAAGTCTGCCAAGGAGAA
GGTGCAGCGCAGCCTGAAGCACGAGGATATCAACCTGCAGGAGATCATCTCTGCCGCAGGCAAGGAGCTG
AGCGAGGCCTTCAAGCAGAAAACCAGCGAGATCCTGTCCCACGCACACGCCGCCCTGGATCAGCCACTGC
CTACAACCCTGAAGAAGCAGGAGGAGAAGGAGATCCTGAAGTCTCAGCTGGACAGCCTGCTGGGCCTGTA
CCACCTGCTGGACTGGTTTGCCGTGGATGAGTCCAACGAGGTGGACCCCGAGTTCTCTGCCCGGCTGACC
GGCATCAAGCTGGAGATGGAGCCTTCTCTGAGCTTCTACAACAAGGCCAGAAATTATGCCACCAAGAAGC
CCTACTCCGTGGAGAAGTTCAAGCTGAACTTTCAGATGCCTACACTGGCCTCTGGCTGGGACGTGAATAA
GGAGAAGAACAATGGCGCCATCCTGTTTGTGAAGAACGGCCTGTACTATCTGGGCATCATGCCAAAGCAG
AAGGGCAGGTATAAGGCCCTGAGCTTCGAGCCCACAGAGAAAACCAGCGAGGGCTTTGATAAGATGTACT
ATGACTACTTCCCTGATGCCGCCAAGATGATCCCAAAGTGCAGCACCCAGCTGAAGGCCGTGACAGCCCA
CTTTCAGACCCACACAACCCCCATCCTGCTGTCCAACAATTTCATCGAGCCTCTGGAGATCACAAAGGAG
ATCTACGACCTGAACAATCCTGAGAAGGAGCCAAAGAAGTTTCAGACAGCCTACGCCAAGAAAACCGGCG
ACCAGAAGGGCTACAGAGAGGCCCTGTGCAAGTGGATCGACTTCACAAGGGATTTTCTGTCCAAGTATAC
CAAGACAACCTCTATCGATCTGTCTAGCCTGCGGCCATCCTCTCAGTATAAGGACCTGGGCGAGTACTAT
GCCGAGCTGAATCCCCTGCTGTACCACATCAGCTTCCAGAGAATCGCCGAGAAGGAGATCATGGATGCCG
TGGAGACAGGCAAGCTGTACCTGTTCCAGATCTATAACAAGGACTTTGCCAAGGGCCACCACGGCAAGCC
TAATCTGCACACACTGTATTGGACCGGCCTGTTTTCTCCAGAGAACCTGGCCAAGACAAGCATCAAGCTG
AATGGCCAGGCCGAGCTGTTCTACCGCCCTAAGTCCAGGATGAAGAGGATGGCACACCGGCTGGGAGAGA
AGATGCTGAACAAGAAGCTGAAGGATCAGAAAACCCCAATCCCCGACACCCTGTACCAGGAGCTGTACGA
CTATGTGAATCACAGACTGTCCCACGACCTGTCTGATGAGGCCAGGGCCCTGCTGCCCAACGTGATCACC
AAGGAGGTGTCTCACGAGATCATCAAGGATAGGCGCTTTACCAGCGACAAGTTCTTTTTCCACGTGCCTA
TCACACTGAACTATCAGGCCGCCAATTCCCCATCTAAGTTCAACCAGAGGGTGAATGCCTACCTGAAGGA
GCACCCCGAGACACCTATCATCGGCATCGATCGGGGCGAGAGAAACCTGATCTATATCACAGTGATCGAC
TCCACCGGCAAGATCCTGGAGCAGCGGAGCCTGAACACCATCCAGCAGTTTGATTACCAGAAGAAGCTGG
ACAACAGGGAGAAGGAGAGGGTGGCAGCAAGGCAGGCCTGGTCTGTGGTGGGCACAATCAAGGATCTGAA
GCAGGGCTATCTGAGCCAGGTCATCCACGAGATCGTGGACCTGATGATCCACTACCAGGCCGTGGTGGTG
CTGGAGAACCTGAATTTCGGCTTTAAGAGCAAGAGGACCGGCATCGCCGAGAAGGCCGTGTACCAGCAGT
TCGAGAAGATGCTGATCGATAAGCTGAATTGCCTGGTGCTGAAGGACTATCCAGCAGAGAAAGTGGGAGG
CGTGCTGAACCCATACCAGCTGACAGACCAGTTCACCTCCTTTGCCAAGATGGGCACCCAGTCTGGCTTC
CTGTTTTACGTGCCTGCCCCATATACATCTAAGATCGATCCCCTGACCGGCTTCGTGGACCCCTTCGTGT
GGAAAACCATCAAGAATCACGAGAGCCGCAAGCACTTCCTGGAGGGCTTCGACTTTCTGCACTACGACGT
GAAAACCGGCGACTTCATCCTGCACTTTAAGATGAACAGAAATCTGTCCTTCCAGAGGGGCCTGCCCGGC
TTTATGCCTGCATGGGATATCGTGTTCGAGAAGAACGAGACACAGTTTGACGCCAAGGGCACCCCTTTCA
TCGCCGGCAAGAGAATCGTGCCAGTGATCGAGAATCACAGATTCACCGGCAGATACCGGGACCTGTATCC
TGCCAACGAGCTGATCGCCCTGCTGGAGGAGAAGGGCATCGTGTTCAGGGATGGCTCCAACATCCTGCCA
AAGCTGCTGGAGAATGACGATTCTCACGCCATCGACACCATGGTGGCCCTGATCCGCAGCGTGCTGCAGA
TGCGGAACTCCAATGCCGCCACAGGCGAGGACTATATCAACAGCCCCGTGCGCGATCTGAATGGCGTGTG
CTTCGACTCCCGGTTTCAGAACCCAGAGTGGCCCATGGACGCCGATGCCAATGGCGCCTACCACATCGCC
CTGAAGGGCCAGCTGCTGCTGAATCACCTGAAGGAGAGCAAGGATCTGAAGCTGCAGAACGGCATCTCCA
ATCAGGACTGGCTGGCCTACATCCAGGAGCTGCGCAACAAAAGGCCGGCGGCCACGAAAAAGGCCGGCCA
GGCAAAAAAGAAAAAGGGATCCTACCCATACGATGTTCCAGATTACGCTTATCCCTACGACGTGCCTGAT
TATGCATACCCATATGATGTCCCCGACTATGCCTAAGAATTCCTAGAGCTCGCTGATCAGCCTCGACTGT
GCCTTCTAGTTGCCAGCCATCTGTTGTTTGCCCCTCCCCCGTGCCTTCCTTGACCCTGGAAGGTGCCACT
CCCACTGTCCTTTCCTAATAAAATGAGGAAATTGCATCGCATTGTCTGAGTAGGTGTCATTCTATTCTGG
GGGGTGGGGTGGGGCAGGACAGCAAGGGGGAGGATTGGGAAGAGAATAGCAGGCATGCTGGGGAGCGGCC
GCAGGAACCCCTAGTGATGGAGTTGGCCACTCCCTCTCTGCGCGCTCGCTCGCTCACTGAGGCCGGGCGA
CCAAAGGTCGCCCGACGCCCGGGCTTTGCCCGGGCGGCCTCAGTGAGCGAGCGAGCGCGCAGCTGCCTGC
AGGGGCGCCTGATGCGGTATTTTCTCCTTACGCATCTGTGCGGTATTTCACACCGCATA
[95 nt withheld, positions 4820-4914]
T
[46 nt withheld, positions 4916-4961]
C
[141 nt withheld, positions 4963-5103]
CCTTTGACGTTGGAGTCCACGTTCTTT
[37 nt withheld, positions 5131-5167]
ACTCTATCTCGGGCTATTCTTTTGATTTATAAGGGATTTTGCCGATTTCGGTCTATTGGTTAAAAAATGA
GCTGATTTAACAAAAATTTAACGCGAATTTTAACAAAATATTAACGTTTACAATTTTATGGTGCACTCTC
AGTACAATCTGCTCTGATGCCGCATAGTTAAGCCAGCCCCGACACCCGCCAACACCCGCTGACGCGCCCT
GACGGGCTTGTCTGCTCCCGGCATCCGCTTACAGACAAGCTGTGACCGTCTCCGGGAGCTGCATGTGTCA
GAGGTTTTCACCGTCATCACCGAAACGCGCGAGACGAAAGGGCCTCGTGATACGCCTATTTTTATAGGTT
AATGTCATGATAATAATGGTTTCTTAGACGTCAGGTGGCACTTTTCGGGGAAATGTGCGCGGAACCCCTA
TTTGTTTATTTTTCTAAATACATTCAAATATGTATCCGCTCATGAGACAATAACCCTGATAAATGCTTCA
ATAATATTGAAAAAGGAAGAGTATGAGTATTCAACATTTCCGTGTCGCCCTTATTCCCTTTTTTGCGGCA
TTTTGCCTTCCTGTTTTTGCTCACCCAGAAACGCTGGTGAAAGTAAAAGATGCTGAAGATCAGTTGGGTG
CACGAGTGGGTTACATCGAACTGGATCTCAACAGCGGTAAGATCCTTGAGAGTTTTCGCCCCGAAGAACG
TTTTCCAATGATGAGCACTTTTAAAGTTCTGCTATGTGGCGCGGTATTATCCCGTATTGACGCCGGGCAA
GAGCAACTCGGTCGCCGCATACACTATTCTCAGAATGACTTGGTTGAGTACTCACCAGTCACAGAAAAGC
ATCTTACGGATGGCATGACAGTAAGAGAATTATGCAGTGCTGCCATAACCATGAGTGATAACACTGCGGC
CAACTTACTTCTGACAACGATCGGAGGACCGAAGGAGCTAACCGCTTTTTTGCACAACATGGGGGATCAT
GTAACTCGCCTTGATCGTTGGGAACCGGAGCTGAATGAAGCCATACCAAACGACGAGCGTGACACCACGA
TGCCTGTAGCAATGGCAACAACGTTGCGCAAACTATTAACTGGCGAACTACTTACTCTAGCTTCCCGGCA
ACAATTAATAGACTGGATGGAGGCGGATAAAGTTGCAGGACCACTTCTGCGCTCGGCCCTTCCGGCTGGC
TGGTTTATTGCTGATAAATCTGGAGCCGGTGAGCGTGGAAGCCGCGGTATCATTGCAGCACTGGGGCCAG
ATGGTAAGCCCTCCCGTATCGTAGTTATCTACACGACGGGGAGTCAGGCAACTATGGATGAACGAAATAG
ACAGATCGCTGAGATAGGTGCCTCACTGATTAAGCATTGGTAACTGTCAGACCAAGTTTACTCATATATA
CTTTAGATTGATTTAAAACTTCATTTTTAATTTAAAAGGATCTAGGTGAAGATCCTTTTTGATAATCTCA
TGACCAAAATCCCTTAACGTGAGTTTTCGTTCCACTGAGCGTCAGACCCCGTAGAAAAGATCAAAGGATC
TTCTTGAGATCCTTTTTTTCTGCGCGTAATCTGCTGCTTGCAAACAAAAAAACCACCGCTACCAGCGGTG
GTTTGTTTGCCGGATCAAGAGCTACCAACTCTTTTTCCGAAGGTAACTGGCTTCAGCAGAGCGCAGATAC
CAAATACTGTTCTTCTAGTGTAGCCGTAGTTAGGCCACCACTTCAAGAACTCTGTAGCACCGCCTACATA
CCTCGCTCTGCTAATCCTGTTACCAGTGGCTGCTGCCAGTGGCGATAAGTCGTGTCTTACCGGGTTGGAC
TCAAGACGATAGTTACCGGATAAGGCGCAGCGGTCGGGCTGAACGGGGGGTTCGTGCACACAGCCCAGCT
TGGAGCGAACGACCTACACCGAACTGAGATACCTACAGCGTGAGCTATGAGAAAGCGCCACGCTTCCCGA
AGGGAGAAAGGCGGACAGGTATCCGGTAAGCGGCAGGGTCGGAACAGGAGAGCGCACGAGGGAGCTTCCA
GGGGGAAACGCCTGGTATCTTTATAGTCCTGTCGGGTTTCGCCACCTCTGACTTGAGCGTCGATTTTTGT
GATGCTCGTCAGGGGGGCGGAGCCTATGGAAAAACGCCAGCAACGCGGCCTTTTTACGGTTCCTGGCCTT
TTGCTGGCCTTTTGCTCACATGTCCTGCAGGCAGCTGCGCGCTCGCTCGCTCACTGAGGCCGCCCGGGCG
TCGGGCGACCTTTGGTCGCCCGGCCTCAGTGAGCGAGCGAGCGCGCAGAGAGGGAGTGGCCAACTCCATC
ACTAGGGGTTCCTGCGGCCTCTAGAGAGGGCCTATTTCCCATGATTCCTTCATATTTGCATATATGATAC
AAGGCTGTTAGAGAGATAATTGGAATTAATTTGACTGTAAACACAAAGATATTAGTACAAAATACGTGAC
GTAGAAAGTAATAATTTCTTGGGTAGTTTGCAGTTTTAAAATTATGTTTTAAAATGGACTATCATATGCT
TACCGTAACTTGAAAGTATTTCGATTTCTTGGCTTTATATATCTTGTGGAAAGGACGAAACACCGTAATT
TCTACTCTTGTAGATTAGTACACATCAGATATCTTTTTTTTCTATTGCATGAAGAATCTGCTTAGGGTTA
GGCGTTTTGCGCTGCTTCGCGATGTACGGGCCAGATATACGCGGGTACCCGTTACATAACTTACGGTAAA
TGGCCCGCCTGGCTGACCGCCCAACGACCCCCGCCCATTGACGTCAATAGTAACGCCAATAGGGACTTTC
CATTGACGTCAATGGGTGGAGTATTTACGGTAAACTGCCCACTTGGCAGTACATCAAGTGTATCATATGC
CAAGTACGCCCCCTATTGACGTCAATGACGGTAAATGGCCCGCCTGGCATTGTGCCCAGTACATGACCTT
ATGGGACTTTCCTACTTGGCAGTACATCTACGTATTAGTCATCGCTATTACCATGGTCGAGGTGAGCCCC
ACGTTCTGCTTCACTCTCCCCATCTCCCCCCCCTCCCCACCCCCAATTTTGTATTTATTTATTTTTTAAT
TATTTTGTGCAGCGATGGGGG
